Addgene plasmid #120541: pEF1-MH.Bl-mDcrOO
Purpose: protein expression
Depositing lab: Petr Svoboda.
Backbone
  Vector backbone: pEF1alpha.Blast
  Vector type: Mammalian Expression
Growth in bacteria
  Bacterial resistance: Ampicillin, 100 μg/mL
  Growth temperature: 30°C
  Growth strain: DH5alpha
  Growth instructions: Pick small colonies as larger colonies tend to be incorrect.
  Copy number: High Copy
Gene/Insert
  Gene/Insert name: Dicer
  Species: M. musculus (mouse)
  Entrez Gene: Dicer1 (a.k.a. 1110006F08Rik, D12Ertd7e, aviD, mKIAA0928)
  Cloning method: Restriction Enzyme; 5′ cloning site Unknown (unknown if destroyed); 3′ cloning site Unknown (unknown if destroyed)
Terms and licenses: Academic/Nonprofit Terms; Industry Terms: Not Available to Industry
How to cite: pEF1-MH.Bl-mDcrOO was a gift from Petr Svoboda (Addgene plasmid # 120541 ; http://n2t.net/addgene:120541 ; RRID:Addgene_120541)
