[The description below was written by a language model from this plasmid's Addgene catalogue record and pLannotate feature annotations shown in this document.]
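Description:
pEF1-MH.Bl-mDcrOO is a 10,175 bp mammalian expression plasmid built on the pEF1alpha.Blast backbone and carrying a mouse Dicer (Dicer1) coding sequence for protein expression. It is maintained in E. coli as a high-copy plasmid through a ColE1/pUC-type origin, with ampicillin selection provided by β-lactamase under its own promoter. An f1 phage origin is also present. Two full-length sequence records are available, one from the depositor and one from repository sequencing. They give identical feature sets that differ only in where the circular numbering begins.

The Dicer open reading frame lies downstream of the human EF-1α core promoter and its intron A, an arrangement that gives strong constitutive transcription in many mammalian cell types. The transcript is terminated by the bovine growth hormone polyadenylation signal. A T7 promoter sits between the intron and the insert and could be used for in vitro transcription or as a sequencing primer site. The Dicer1 feature spans about 5 kb and is annotated as a fragment rather than the complete reference protein. The database match notes an isoform 2 that is linked to endogenous siRNA production in mouse oocytes, but the record does not say which isoform or truncation the "OO" in the name denotes. No epitope tags are annotated, and the record does not explain "MH".

A second cassette provides selection in mammalian cells. A mouse PGK promoter fragment and a bacterial EM7 promoter fragment drive blasticidin S deaminase, followed by the SV40 polyadenylation signal. Short bleomycin-resistance fragments next to this gene appear to be nonfunctional cloning remnants. The construct therefore suits transient expression of mouse Dicer or the derivation of blasticidin-resistant stable lines.
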