Features (pLannotate 1.2.2; 16 found; start..end, strand, type, name):
     28..239     +  promoter       EF-1α core promoter: core promoter for human elongation factor EF-1α
    240..1182    +  intron         EF-1α intron A: intron upstream of the start codon of human EF-1α
   1223..1241    +  promoter       T7 promoter: promoter for bacteriophage T7 RNA polymerase
   1331..6343    +  CDS            Dicer1 (fragment): DICER_MOUSE - Also known as Dicer, Mdcr. Experimental evidence at protein level: Swiss-Prot protein existence level 1. [Isoform 2]: More active than isoform 1 to process long double-stranded RNA into siRNAs. Responsible for the accumulation of endogenous siRNAs observed in mouse oocytes compared to somatic cells and it regulates meiotic spindle organization in female germline. From Mus musculus (Mouse).
   6456..6680    +  polyA_signal   bGH poly(A) signal: bovine growth hormone polyadenylation signal
   6684..6700    +  promoter       SV40 promoter (fragment): SV40 enhancer and early promoter
   6700..7088    +  promoter       PGK promoter (fragment): mouse phosphoglycerate kinase 1 promoter
   7107..7141    +  promoter       EM7 promoter (fragment): synthetic bacterial promoter&nbsp
   7160..7558    +  CDS            BSD: blasticidin S deaminase; Aspergillus terreus BSD; confers resistance to blasticidin
   7559..7586    +  CDS            BleoR (fragment): antibiotic-binding protein; Sh ble from Streptoalloteichus hindustanus; confers resistance to bleomycin, phleomycin, and Zeocin™
   7596..7721    +  CDS            ble (fragment): BLE_KLEPN - Experimental evidence at protein level: Swiss-Prot protein existence level 1. Binding protein with a strong affinity to the bleomycin family of antibiotics. Binds to CL990; an antimitotic-antibiotic compound. From Klebsiella pneumoniae.
   7716..7837    +  polyA_signal   SV40 poly(A) signal: SV40 polyadenylation signal
   7962..8550    -  rep_origin     ori: high-copy-number ColE1/pMB1/pBR322/pUC origin of replication
   8721..9581    -  CDS            AmpR: β-lactamase; bla; confers resistance to ampicillin, carbenicillin, and related antibiotics
   9589..9693    -  promoter       AmpR promoter: bla
   9720..10148   +  rep_origin     f1 ori (sequence partly withheld): f1 bacteriophage origin of replication; arrow indicates direction of (+) strand synthesis
>Addgene plasmid #120541 | pEF1-MH.Bl-mDcrOO | depositor full sequence | sequence record 229073 | pEF1-MH.Bl-mDcrOO sequence 10175 bps
ACGCGTGAGGCTCCGGTGCCCGTCAGTGGGCAGAGCGCACATCGCCCACAGTCCCCGAGAAGTTGGGGGG
AGGGGTCGGCAATTGAACCGGTGCCTAGAGAAAGTGGCGCGGGGTAAACTGGGAAAGTGATGTCGTGTAC
TGGCTCCGCCTTTTTCCCGAGGGTGGGGGAGAACCGTATATAAGTGCAGTAGTCGCCGTGAACGTTCTTT
TTCGCAACGGGTTTGCCGCCAGAACACAGGTAAGTGCCGTGTGTGGTTCCCGCGGGCCTGGCCTCTTTAC
GGGTTATGGCCCTTGCGTGCCTTGAATTACTTCCACGCCCCTGGCTGCAGTACGTGATTCTTGATCCCGA
GCTTCGGGTTGGAAGTGGGTGGGAGAGTTCGAGGCCTTGCGCTTAAGGAGCCCCTTCGCCTCGTGCTTGA
GTTGAGGCCTGGCCTGGGCGCTGGGGCCGCCGCGTGCGAATCTGGTGGCACCTTCGCGCCTGTCTCGCTG
CTTTCGATAAGTCTCTAGCCATTTAAAATTTTTGATGACCTGCTGCGACGCTTTTTTTCTGGCAAGATAG
TCTTGTAAATGCGGGCCAAGATCTGCACACTGGTATTTCGGTTTTTGGGGCCGCGGGCGGCGACGGGGCC
CGTGCGTCCCAGCGCACATGTTCGGCGAGGCGGGGCCTGCGAGCGCGGCCACCGAGAATCGGACGGGGGT
AGTCTCAAGCTGGCCGGCCTGCTCTGGTGCCTGGCCTCGCGCCGCCGTGTATCGCCCCGCCCTGGGCGGC
AAGGCTGGCCCGGTCGGCACCAGTTGCGTGAGCGGAAAGATGGCCGCTTCCCGGCCCTGCTGCAGGGAGC
TCAAAATGGAGGACGCGGCGCTCGGGAGAGCGGGCGGGTGAGTCACCCACACAAAGGAAAAGGGCCTTTC
CGTCCTCAGCCGTCGCTTCATGTGACTCCACGGAGTACCGGGCGCCGTCCAGGCACCTCGATTAGTTCTC
GAGCTTTTGGAGTACGTCGTCTTTAGGTTGGGGGGAGGGGTTTTATGCGATGGAGTTTCCCCACACTGAG
TGGGTGGAGACTGAAGTTAGGCCAGCTTGGCACTTGATGTAATTCTCCTTGGAATTTGCCCTTTTTGAGT
TTGGATCTTGGTTCATTCTCAAGCCTCAGACAGTGGTTCAAAGTTTTTTTCTTCCATTTCAGGTGTCGTG
ACGCGTCCCACTGCTTACTGGCTTATCGAAATTAATACGACTCACTATAGGGAGACCCAAGCTGGCTAGT
TAAGCTTCTCTGCATCAGCTCTGCCTTCAGGTTCTGACTTCCTTCGACAATGAGCCGTGATACAGAAGTA
TACACTTCTCAGCCTTGTGAGATTGTGGTAGACTGTGGACCGTTTACTGACAGAAGTGGGCTGTATGAGA
GATTGCTGATGGAGTTAGAAGCAGCACTTGATTTTATCAATGATTGTAATGTAGCTGTACATTCAAAGGA
AAGAGATTCTACTTTGATTTCCAAACAAATCCTCTCAGACTGCCGTGCAGTGTTGGTTGTTCTGGGACCC
TGGTGTGCAGATAAAGTAGCTGGGATGATGGTAAGAGAACTTCAGAAGTACATCAAACATGAGCAAGAGG
AGCTACACAGGAAGTTCCTATTGTTTACAGACACCTTGTTAAGGAAAATACACGCCCTGTGTGAAGAGTA
CTTCTCACCTGCCTCACTTGACCTGAAGTATGTAACTCCCAAAGTCATGAAACTGCTCGAGATCCTGCGC
AAATACAAGCCCTATGAGCGACAGCAGTTTGAAAGTGTTGAGTGGTACAATAACAGGAATCAGGATAATT
ACGTGTCCTGGAGTGATTCCGAGGATGACGATGATGACGAAGAAATTGAAGAAAAAGAAAAGCCAGAGAC
AAATTTTCCTTCTCCGTTTACCAATATTTTATGTGGGATTATTTTTGTGGAAAGAAGATACACAGCAGTT
GTCCTAAACAGATTGATAAAGGAAGCTGGCAAACAAGATCCAGAGCTGGCTTATATCAGCAGCAACTTTA
TAACTGGACACGGCATTGGAAAGAACCAGCCTCGCAGCAAACAGATGGAGGCGGAGTTCAGAAAGCAGGA
GGAGGTACTTAGGAAATTTCGAGCTCATGAGACCAACCTGCTCATTGCAACAAGTGTTGTAGAAGAGGGT
GTGGATATTCCCAAGTGCAATTTGGTGGTTCGTTTTGATTTGCCTACAGAGTATCGATCATATGTCCAGT
CTAAAGGACGGGCACGAGCGCCGATCTCTAATTACGTAATGTTAGCAGATACAGACAAGATAAAGAGCTT
TGAAGAAGACCTCAAGACCTACAAAGCTATTGAAAAGATCTTAAGGAACAAGTGTTCGAAGTCAGCGGAT
GGTGCTGAGGCGGACGTCCATGCTGGTGTAGATGATGAGGATGCTTTCCCGCCATATGTGCTGAGGCCTG
ATGATGGGGGTCCTCGAGTCACAATCAACACTGCCATTGGACACATCAACAGATATTGTGCTCGATTACC
AAGTGATCCGTTTACGCATCTAGCTCCCAAATGTAGAACCCGAGAATTGCCTGATGGTACATTTTATTCA
ACTCTTTATCTTCCGATTAACTCACCTCTTCGAGCCTCCATTGTTGGTCCACCGATGGACAGTGTACGGT
TGGCTGAAAGAGTGGTAGCTCTCATTTGCTGTGAAAAACTGCACAAAATTGGTGAACTGGATGAACACTT
GATGCCAGTTGGGAAAGAGACTGTTAAATATGAAGAAGAGCTGGACTTACATGACGAGGAGGAGACCAGT
GTTCCCGGGAGACCAGGGTCCACAAAACGACGGCAGTGCTACCCCAAAGCAATTCCAGAGTGCTTGAGGG
AGAGTTACCCCAAACCCGACCAGCCTTGTTACCTGTATGTGATAGGAATGGTCTTAACTACCCCCCTCCC
TGATGAACTCAACTTCAGGCGGCGGAAGCTCTACCCACCTGAGGACACCACAAGATGCTTTGGGATCCTG
ACAGCCAAACCCATACCTCAGATTCCTCACTTTCCTGTGTATACACGCTCTGGAGAGGTCACCATATCCA
TCGAGCTGAAGAAGTCTGGTTTCACATTGTCTCAACAAATGCTCGAGCTGATTACAAGATTGCACCAGTA
CATATTCTCACATATTCTCCGGCTTGAGAAGCCTGCCCTGGAGTTTAAACCTACAGGCGCGGAGTCAGCC
TACTGTGTTCTACCTCTTAATGTTGTTAATGACTCCGGCACTTTGGACATTGACTTTAAATTCATGGAGG
ATATTGAGAAGTCGGAAGCTCGGATAGGCATTCCTAGCACCAAGTATTCAAAGGAAACACCGTTTGTCTT
TAAGTTAGAAGATTACCAAGATGCAGTGATCATTCCAAGATACCGCAATTTTGATCAGCCTCATCGATTT
TATGTAGCTGATGTATATACGGATCTTACCCCACTCAGTAAATTTCCTTCCCCTGAATATGAAACTTTTG
CAGAATATTATAAAACAAAGTATAACCTTGACCTGACCAATCTCAACCAGCCACTGCTGGATGTTGACCA
CACATCTTCCAGACTGAACCTTTTGACACCTCGGCATTTGAATCAGAAGGGGAAAGCACTTCCTCTAAGC
AGTGCTGAGAAGAGGAAGGCCAAATGGGAAAGTCTGCAGAACAAACAGATCCTGGTTCCGGAACTCTGTG
CTATACATCCAATCCCAGCATCACTGTGGAGAAAAGCGGTTTGTCTCCCCAGCATACTGTATCGCCTTCA
CTGCCTTCTGACTGCAGAGGAACTAAGAGCTCAGACAGCCAGCGATGCTGGTGTGGGTGTCAGATCACTT
CCCGTGGATTTTAGATACCCTAACTTAGACTTCGGGTGGAAAAAATCTATTGATAGCAAGTCTTTCATCT
CAAGCTGTAACTCCTCGTTGGCTGAGAGTGATAATTACTGTAAGCACAGCACAACTGTAGTCCCTGAACA
TGCTGCACATCAAGGTGCTACTAGACCCTCCTTAGAAAACCATGACCAAATGTCTGTGAACTGCAAAAGG
TTGCCCGCTGAGTCACCTGCTAAGCTCCAAAGTGAGGTTTCAACGGATCTTACAGCAATTAATGGTCTTT
CTTACAATAAAAACCTTGCCAATGGCAGTTATGATTTAGTTAACAGAGACTTTTGCCAAGGAAATCAGCT
GAATTACTTCAAGCAGGAAATACCTGTACAACCAACTACCTCATATCCCATTCAGAATTTGTACAATTAT
GAGAACCAGCCCAAGCCCAGCAATGAATGTCCTCTACTGAGTAATACGTACCTTGATGGGAACGCTAACA
CATCTACCTCAGATGGAAGCCCCGCGGTGTCCACGATGCCTGCCATGATGAATGCTGTTAAAGCACTCAA
GGACAGGATGGACTCTGAGCAGAGCCCTTCTGTTGGGTACTCCTCAAGGACTCTTGGCCCCAATCCGGGA
CTGATTCTCCAGGCTTTGACACTGTCAAATGCCAGTGATGGGTTTAACCTGGAGCGGCTTGAGATGCTTG
GCGACTCCTTTTTAAAGCATGCTATCACCACATATCTGTTTTGCACGTACCCTGATGCTCATGAAGGCCG
CCTTTCATATATGAGAAGCAAAAAGGTCAGCAACTGTAACCTGTATCGCCTTGGCAAGAAGAAGGGACTG
CCCAGCCGCATGGTGGTGTCGATATTCGATCCTCCTGTGAATTGGCTTCCTCCTGGTTATGTGGTAAACC
AAGACAAAAGTAACTCAGAGAAGTGGGAAAAGGATGAAATGACAAAAGACTGCTTGCTGGCTAATGGCAA
ACTGGGTGAGGCCTGTGAGGAGGAGGAGGACCTGACGTGGAGGGCCCCCAAGGAGGAGGCCGAGGATGAG
GACGACTTCCTGGAGTATGACCAGGAGCATATCCAGTTTATAGACAGCATGCTCATGGGCTCGGGCGCCT
TCGTGAGGAAAATCTCTCTGTCGCCCTTCTCAGCCTCCGACTCTGCATACGAATGGAAGATGCCCAAGAA
GGCCTCCTTGGGCAGTATGCCGTTTGCCTCGGGCCTTGAGGATTTTGATTACAGCTCTTGGGATGCGATG
TGCTATCTGGATCCTAGCAAAGCCGTTGAAGAGGATGACTTTGTGGTAGGTTTCTGGAATCCATCAGAAG
AGAACTGTGGCGTCGACACAGGGAAGCAGTCCATTTCTTACGACTTGCACACGGAGCAGTGCATTGCTGA
CAAGAGCATAGCGGACTGTGTGGAGGCCCTGCTGGGCTGCTACTTAACCAGCTGCGGCGAGAGGGCTGCT
CAGCTCTTCCTCTGTTCGCTGGGGCTGAAGGTGCTCCCAGTAATCAAAAGGACCAGCCGGGAGAAGGCCT
TGGACCCTGCTCAGGAGAACGGAAGCAGCCAACAAAAGAGCCTTTCAGGGAGCTGTGCCTCTCCAGTTGG
CCCACGCTCCTCTGCAGGGAAAGACTTGGAGTACGGCTGCCTGAAGATCCCACCGAGGTGCATGTTTGAC
CATCCAGACGCAGAGAAAACCCTCAACCACCTGATATCTGGGTTTGAAACTTTTGAGAAGAAAATTAACT
ATAGATTCAAGAATAAGGCTTATCTTCTGCAGGCTTTTACACACGCCTCCTACCACTACAACACTATCAC
TGATTGTTACCAGCGCTTAGAATTCCTGGGAGATGCGATTTTGGACTACCTCATAACCAAGCACCTTTAT
GAAGACCCACGGCAGCATTCTCCAGGGGTCTTGACTGACTTGCGCTCTGCCCTTGTCAATAACACCATCT
TTGCATCATTGGCTGTGAAGTATGACTACCACAAGTACTTTAAAGCTGTCTCTCCTGAGCTCTTTCATGT
TATTGATGACTTTGTGAAGTTTCAGCTTGAGAAGAACGAAATGCAAGGAATGGACTCTGAGCTTAGGAGA
TCCGAGGAGGATGAGGAGAAAGAAGAGGATATCGAAGTCCCCAAGGCCATGGGGGACATTTTTGAGTCTC
TTGCTGGTGCCATTTATATGGACAGTGGGATGTCTCTGGAGGTGGTCTGGCAGGTGTACTATCCGATGAT
GCAGCCTCTAATAGAAAAGTTTTCTGCAAATGTGCCTCGTTCTCCAGTGAGAGAATTGCTCGAGATGGAA
CCAGAAACTGCCAAGTTTAGCCCAGCGGAGAGAACTTATGATGGAAAGGTCAGAGTCACCGTGGAAGTGG
TGGGAAAGGGGAAATTTAAAGGTGTTGGCCGGAGCTACAGGATCGCCAAGTCTGCTGCAGCACGAAGGGC
CCTCCGCAGCCTCAAAGCTAACCAGCCTCAGGTTCCTAACAGCTCGCTAGAGGGCCCGCGGTTCGAACAA
AAACTCATCTCAGAAGAGGATCTGAATATGCATACCGGTCATCATCACCATCACCATTGAGTTTAAACCC
GCTGATCAGCCTCGACTGTGCCTTCTAGTTGCCAGCCATCTGTTGTTTGCCCCTCCCCCGTGCCTTCCTT
GACCCTGGAAGGTGCCACTCCCACTGTCCTTTCCTAATAAAATGAGGAAATTGCATCGCATTGTCTGAGT
AGGTGTCATTCTATTCTGGGGGGTGGGGTGGGGCAGGACAGCAAGGGGGAGGATTGGGAAGACAATAGCA
GGCATGCTGGGGATGCGGTGGGCTCTATGGCTTCTGAGGCGGAAAGAACCCGGTAGGCGCCAACCGGCTC
CGTTCTTTGGTGGCCCCTTCGCGCCACCTTCTACTCCTCCCCTAGTCAGGAAGTTCCCCCCCGCCCCGCA
GCTCGCGTCGTGCAGGACGTGACAAATGGAAGTAGCACGTCTCACTAGTCTCGTGCAGATGGACAGCACC
GCTGAGCAATGGAAGCGGGTAGGCCTTTGGGGCAGCGGCCAATAGCAGCTTTGCTCCTTCGCTTTCTGGG
CTCAGAGGCTGGGAAGGGGTGGGTCCGGGGGCGGGCTCAGGGGCGGGCTCAGGGGCGGGGCGGGCGCCCG
AAGGTCCTCCGGAGGCCCGGCATTCTGCACGCTTCAAAAGCGCACGTCTGCCGCGCTGTTCTCCTCTTCC
TCATCTCCGGGCCTTTCGACCTGCAGCCCAAGCTAGCATCGGCATAGTATATCGGCATAGTATAATACGA
CAAGGTGAGGAACTAAACCATGGCCAAGCCTTTGTCTCAAGAAGAATCCACCCTCATTGAAAGAGCAACG
GCTACAATCAACAGCATCCCCATCTCTGAAGACTACAGCGTCGCCAGCGCAGCTCTCTCTAGCGACGGCC
GCATCTTCACTGGTGTCAATGTATATCATTTTACTGGGGGACCTTGTGCAGAACTCGTGGTGCTGGGCAC
TGCTGCTGCTGCGGCAGCTGGCAACCTGACTTGTATCGTCGCGATCGGAAATGAGAACAGGGGCATCTTG
AGCCCCTGCGGACGGTGCCGACAGGTGCTTCTCGATCTGCATCCTGGGATCAAAGCCATAGTGAAGGACA
GTGATGGACAGCCGACGGCAGTTGGGATTCGTGAATTGCTGCCCTCTGGTTATGTGTGGGAGGGCTAAGC
ACTTCGTGGCCGAGGAGCAGGACTGACACGTGCTACGAGATTTCGATTCCACCGCCGCCTTCTATGAAAG
GTTGGGCTTCGGAATCGTTTTCCGGGACGCCGGCTGGATGATCCTCCAGCGCGGGGATCTCATGCTGGAG
TTCTTCGCCCACCCCAACTTGTTTATTGCAGCTTATAATGGTTACAAATAAAGCAATAGCATCACAAATT
TCACAAATAAAGCATTTTTTTCACTGCATTCTAGTTGTGGTTTGTCCAAACTCATCAATGTATCTTATCA
TGTCTGTATGCATGGCGGTAATACGGTTATCCACAGAATCAGGGGATAACGCAGGAAAGAACATGTGAGC
AAAAGGCCAGCAAAAGGCCAGGAACCGTAAAAAGGCCGCGTTGCTGGCGTTTTTCCATAGGCTCCGCCCC
CCTGACGAGCATCACAAAAATCGACGCTCAAGTCAGAGGTGGCGAAACCCGACAGGACTATAAAGATACC
AGGCGTTTCCCCCTGGAAGCTCCCTCGTGCGCTCTCCTGTTCCGACCCTGCCGCTTACCGGATACCTGTC
CGCCTTTCTCCCTTCGGGAAGCGTGGCGCTTTCTCATAGCTCACGCTGTAGGTATCTCAGTTCGGTGTAG
GTCGTTCGCTCCAAGCTGGGCTGTGTGCACGAACCCCCCGTTCAGCCCGACCGCTGCGCCTTATCCGGTA
ACTATCGTCTTGAGTCCAACCCGGTAAGACACGACTTATCGCCACTGGCAGCAGCCACTGGTAACAGGAT
TAGCAGAGCGAGGTATGTAGGCGGTGCTACAGAGTTCTTGAAGTGGTGGCCTAACTACGGCTACACTAGA
AGGACAGTATTTGGTATCTGCGCTCTGCTGAAGCCAGTTACCTTCGGAAAAAGAGTTGGTAGCTCTTGAT
CCGGCAAACAAACCACCGCTGGTAGCGGTGGTTTTTTTGTTTGCAAGCAGCAGATTACGCGCAGAAAAAA
AGGATCTCAAGAAGATCCTTTGATCTTTTCTACGGGGTCTGACGCTCAGTGGAACGAAAACTCACGTTAA
GGGATTTTGGTCATGAGATTATCAAAAAGGATCTTCACCTAGATCCTTTTAAATTAAAAATGAAGTTTTA
AATCAATCTAAAGTATATATGAGTAACCTGAGGCTGACAGTTACCAATGCTTAATCAGTGAGGCACCTAT
CTCAGCGATCTGTCTATTTCGTTCATCCATAGTTGCCTGACTCCCCGTCGTGTAGATAACTACGATACGG
GAGGGCTTACCATCTGGCCCCAGTGCTGCAATGATACCGCGAGACCCACGCTCACCGGCTCCAGATTTAT
CAGCAATAAACCAGCCAGCCGGAAGGGCCGAGCGCAGAAGTGGTCCTGCAACTTTATCCGCCTCCATCCA
GTCTATTAATTGTTGCCGGGAAGCTAGAGTAAGTAGTTCGCCAGTTAATAGTTTGCGCAACGTTGTTGCC
ATTGCTACAGGCATCGTGGTGTCACGCTCGTCGTTTGGTATGGCTTCATTCAGCTCCGGTTCCCAACGAT
CAAGGCGAGTTACATGATCCCCCATGTTGTGCAAAAAAGCGGTTAGCTCCTTCGGTCCTCCGATCGTTGT
CAGAAGTAAGTTGGCCGCAGTGTTATCACTCATGGTTATGGCAGCACTGCATAATTCTCTTACTGTCATG
CCATCCGTAAGATGCTTTTCTGTGACTGGTGAGTACTCAACCAAGTCATTCTGAGAATAGTGTATGCGGC
GACCGAGTTGCTCTTGCCCGGCGTCAATACGGGATAATACCGCGCCACATAGCAGAACTTTAAAAGTGCT
CATCATTGGAAAACGTTCTTCGGGGCGAAAACTCTCAAGGATCTTACCGCTGTTGAGATCCAGTTCGATG
TAACCCACTCGTGCACCCAACTGATCTTCAGCATCTTTTACTTTCACCAGCGTTTCAGGGTGAGCAAAAA
CAGGAAGGCAAAATGCCGCAAAAAAGGGAATAAGGGCGACACGGAAATGTTGAATACTCATCCTCAGGAC
TCTCCCTTTTTCAATATTATTGAAGCATTTATCAGGGTTATTGTCTCATGAGCGGATACATATTTGAATG
TATTTAGAAAAATAAACAAATAGGGGTTCCGCGCACATTTCCCCGAAAAGTGCCACCTG
[124 nt withheld, positions 9720-9843]
C
[91 nt withheld, positions 9845-9935]
A
[49 nt withheld, positions 9937-9985]
CCTTTGACGTTGGAGTCCACGTTCTTT
[37 nt withheld, positions 10013-10049]
ACCCTATCTCGGTCTATTCTTTTGATTTATAAGGGATTTTGCCGATTTCGGCCTATTGGTTAAAAAATGA
GCTGATTTAACAAAAATTTAACGCGAATTTTAACAAAATATTAACGCTTACAATTT
