Features (pLannotate 1.2.2; 16 found; start..end, strand, type, name):
     78..289     +  promoter       EF-1α core promoter: core promoter for human elongation factor EF-1α
    290..1232    +  intron         EF-1α intron A: intron upstream of the start codon of human EF-1α
   1273..1291    +  promoter       T7 promoter: promoter for bacteriophage T7 RNA polymerase
   1381..6393    +  CDS            Dicer1 (fragment): DICER_MOUSE - Also known as Dicer, Mdcr. Experimental evidence at protein level: Swiss-Prot protein existence level 1. [Isoform 2]: More active than isoform 1 to process long double-stranded RNA into siRNAs. Responsible for the accumulation of endogenous siRNAs observed in mouse oocytes compared to somatic cells and it regulates meiotic spindle organization in female germline. From Mus musculus (Mouse).
   6506..6730    +  polyA_signal   bGH poly(A) signal: bovine growth hormone polyadenylation signal
   6734..6750    +  promoter       SV40 promoter (fragment): SV40 enhancer and early promoter
   6750..7138    +  promoter       PGK promoter (fragment): mouse phosphoglycerate kinase 1 promoter
   7157..7191    +  promoter       EM7 promoter (fragment): synthetic bacterial promoter&nbsp
   7210..7608    +  CDS            BSD: blasticidin S deaminase; Aspergillus terreus BSD; confers resistance to blasticidin
   7609..7636    +  CDS            BleoR (fragment): antibiotic-binding protein; Sh ble from Streptoalloteichus hindustanus; confers resistance to bleomycin, phleomycin, and Zeocin™
   7646..7771    +  CDS            ble (fragment): BLE_KLEPN - Experimental evidence at protein level: Swiss-Prot protein existence level 1. Binding protein with a strong affinity to the bleomycin family of antibiotics. Binds to CL990; an antimitotic-antibiotic compound. From Klebsiella pneumoniae.
   7766..7887    +  polyA_signal   SV40 poly(A) signal: SV40 polyadenylation signal
   8012..8600    -  rep_origin     ori: high-copy-number ColE1/pMB1/pBR322/pUC origin of replication
   8771..9631    -  CDS            AmpR: β-lactamase; bla; confers resistance to ampicillin, carbenicillin, and related antibiotics
   9639..9743    -  promoter       AmpR promoter: bla
   9770..23      +  rep_origin     f1 ori (across the origin) (sequence partly withheld): f1 bacteriophage origin of replication; arrow indicates direction of (+) strand synthesis
>Addgene plasmid #120541 | pEF1-MH.Bl-mDcrOO | addgene full sequence | sequence record 244344 | Addgene NGS Result
TTAACAAAAATTTAACGCGAATTTTAACAAAATATTAACGCTTACAATTTACGCGTGAGGCTCCGGTGCC
CGTCAGTGGGCAGAGCGCACATCGCCCACAGTCCCCGAGAAGTTGGGGGGAGGGGTCGGCAATTGAACCG
GTGCCTAGAGAAAGTGGCGCGGGGTAAACTGGGAAAGTGATGTCGTGTACTGGCTCCGCCTTTTTCCCGA
GGGTGGGGGAGAACCGTATATAAGTGCAGTAGTCGCCGTGAACGTTCTTTTTCGCAACGGGTTTGCCGCC
AGAACACAGGTAAGTGCCGTGTGTGGTTCCCGCGGGCCTGGCCTCTTTACGGGTTATGGCCCTTGCGTGC
CTTGAATTACTTCCACGCCCCTGGCTGCAGTACGTGATTCTTGATCCCGAGCTTCGGGTTGGAAGTGGGT
GGGAGAGTTCGAGGCCTTGCGCTTAAGGAGCCCCTTCGCCTCGTGCTTGAGTTGAGGCCTGGCCTGGGCG
CTGGGGCCGCCGCGTGCGAATCTGGTGGCACCTTCGCGCCTGTCTCGCTGCTTTCGATAAGTCTCTAGCC
ATTTAAAATTTTTGATGACCTGCTGCGACGCTTTTTTTCTGGCAAGATAGTCTTGTAAATGCGGGCCAAG
ATCTGCACACTGGTATTTCGGTTTTTGGGGCCGCGGGCGGCGACGGGGCCCGTGCGTCCCAGCGCACATG
TTCGGCGAGGCGGGGCCTGCGAGCGCGGCCACCGAGAATCGGACGGGGGTAGTCTCAAGCTGGCCGGCCT
GCTCTGGTGCCTGGCCTCGCGCCGCCGTGTATCGCCCCGCCCTGGGCGGCAAGGCTGGCCCGGTCGGCAC
CAGTTGCGTGAGCGGAAAGATGGCCGCTTCCCGGCCCTGCTGCAGGGAGCTCAAAATGGAGGACGCGGCG
CTCGGGAGAGCGGGCGGGTGAGTCACCCACACAAAGGAAAAGGGCCTTTCCGTCCTCAGCCGTCGCTTCA
TGTGACTCCACGGAGTACCGGGCGCCGTCCAGGCACCTCGATTAGTTCTCGAGCTTTTGGAGTACGTCGT
CTTTAGGTTGGGGGGAGGGGTTTTATGCGATGGAGTTTCCCCACACTGAGTGGGTGGAGACTGAAGTTAG
GCCAGCTTGGCACTTGATGTAATTCTCCTTGGAATTTGCCCTTTTTGAGTTTGGATCTTGGTTCATTCTC
AAGCCTCAGACAGTGGTTCAAAGTTTTTTTCTTCCATTTCAGGTGTCGTGACGCGTCCCACTGCTTACTG
GCTTATCGAAATTAATACGACTCACTATAGGGAGACCCAAGCTGGCTAGTTAAGCTTCTCTGCATCAGCT
CTGCCTTCAGGTTCTGACTTCCTTCGACAATGAGCCGTGATACAGAAGTATACACTTCTCAGCCTTGTGA
GATTGTGGTAGACTGTGGACCGTTTACTGACAGAAGTGGGCTGTATGAGAGATTGCTGATGGAGTTAGAA
GCAGCACTTGATTTTATCAATGATTGTAATGTAGCTGTACATTCAAAGGAAAGAGATTCTACTTTGATTT
CCAAACAAATCCTCTCAGACTGCCGTGCAGTGTTGGTTGTTCTGGGACCCTGGTGTGCAGATAAAGTAGC
TGGGATGATGGTAAGAGAACTTCAGAAGTACATCAAACATGAGCAAGAGGAGCTACACAGGAAGTTCCTA
TTGTTTACAGACACCTTGTTAAGGAAAATACACGCCCTGTGTGAAGAGTACTTCTCACCTGCCTCACTTG
ACCTGAAGTATGTAACTCCCAAAGTCATGAAACTGCTCGAGATCCTGCGCAAATACAAGCCCTATGAGCG
ACAGCAGTTTGAAAGTGTTGAGTGGTACAATAACAGGAATCAGGATAATTACGTGTCCTGGAGTGATTCC
GAGGATGACGATGATGACGAAGAAATTGAAGAAAAAGAAAAGCCAGAGACAAATTTTCCTTCTCCGTTTA
CCAATATTTTATGTGGGATTATTTTTGTGGAAAGAAGATACACAGCAGTTGTCCTAAACAGATTGATAAA
GGAAGCTGGCAAACAAGATCCAGAGCTGGCTTATATCAGCAGCAACTTTATAACTGGACACGGCATTGGA
AAGAACCAGCCTCGCAGCAAACAGATGGAGGCGGAGTTCAGAAAGCAGGAGGAGGTACTTAGGAAATTTC
GAGCTCATGAGACCAACCTGCTCATTGCAACAAGTGTTGTAGAAGAGGGTGTGGATATTCCCAAGTGCAA
TTTGGTGGTTCGTTTTGATTTGCCTACAGAGTATCGATCATATGTCCAGTCTAAAGGACGGGCACGAGCG
CCGATCTCTAATTACGTAATGTTAGCAGATACAGACAAGATAAAGAGCTTTGAAGAAGACCTCAAGACCT
ACAAAGCTATTGAAAAGATCTTAAGGAACAAGTGTTCGAAGTCAGCGGATGGTGCTGAGGCGGACGTCCA
TGCTGGTGTAGATGATGAGGATGCTTTCCCGCCATATGTGCTGAGGCCTGATGATGGGGGTCCTCGAGTC
ACAATCAACACTGCCATTGGACACATCAACAGATATTGTGCTCGATTACCAAGTGATCCGTTTACGCATC
TAGCTCCCAAATGTAGAACCCGAGAATTGCCTGATGGTACATTTTATTCAACTCTTTATCTTCCGATTAA
CTCACCTCTTCGAGCCTCCATTGTTGGTCCACCGATGGACAGTGTACGGTTGGCTGAAAGAGTGGTAGCT
CTCATTTGCTGTGAAAAACTGCACAAAATTGGTGAACTGGATGAACACTTGATGCCAGTTGGGAAAGAGA
CTGTTAAATATGAAGAAGAGCTGGACTTACATGACGAGGAGGAGACCAGTGTTCCCGGGAGACCAGGGTC
CACAAAACGACGGCAGTGCTACCCCAAAGCAATTCCAGAGTGCTTGAGGGAGAGTTACCCCAAACCCGAC
CAGCCTTGTTACCTGTATGTGATAGGAATGGTCTTAACTACCCCCCTCCCTGATGAACTCAACTTCAGGC
GGCGGAAGCTCTACCCACCTGAGGACACCACAAGATGCTTTGGGATCCTGACAGCCAAACCCATACCTCA
GATTCCTCACTTTCCTGTGTATACACGCTCTGGAGAGGTCACCATATCCATCGAGCTGAAGAAGTCTGGT
TTCACATTGTCTCAACAAATGCTCGAGCTGATTACAAGATTGCACCAGTACATATTCTCACATATTCTCC
GGCTTGAGAAGCCTGCCCTGGAGTTTAAACCTACAGGCGCGGAGTCAGCCTACTGTGTTCTACCTCTTAA
TGTTGTTAATGACTCCGGCACTTTGGACATTGACTTTAAATTCATGGAGGATATTGAGAAGTCGGAAGCT
CGGATAGGCATTCCTAGCACCAAGTATTCAAAGGAAACACCGTTTGTCTTTAAGTTAGAAGATTACCAAG
ATGCAGTGATCATTCCAAGATACCGCAATTTTGATCAGCCTCATCGATTTTATGTAGCTGATGTATATAC
GGATCTTACCCCACTCAGTAAATTTCCTTCCCCTGAATATGAAACTTTTGCAGAATATTATAAAACAAAG
TATAACCTTGACCTGACCAATCTCAACCAGCCACTGCTGGATGTTGACCACACATCTTCCAGACTGAACC
TTTTGACACCTCGGCATTTGAATCAGAAGGGGAAAGCACTTCCTCTAAGCAGTGCTGAGAAGAGGAAGGC
CAAATGGGAAAGTCTGCAGAACAAACAGATCCTGGTTCCGGAACTCTGTGCTATACATCCAATCCCAGCA
TCACTGTGGAGAAAAGCGGTTTGTCTCCCCAGCATACTGTATCGCCTTCACTGCCTTCTGACTGCAGAGG
AACTAAGAGCTCAGACAGCCAGCGATGCTGGTGTGGGTGTCAGATCACTTCCCGTGGATTTTAGATACCC
TAACTTAGACTTCGGGTGGAAAAAATCTATTGATAGCAAGTCTTTCATCTCAAGCTGTAACTCCTCGTTG
GCTGAGAGTGATAATTACTGTAAGCACAGCACAACTGTAGTCCCTGAACATGCTGCACATCAAGGTGCTA
CTAGACCCTCCTTAGAAAACCATGACCAAATGTCTGTGAACTGCAAAAGGTTGCCCGCTGAGTCACCTGC
TAAGCTCCAAAGTGAGGTTTCAACGGATCTTACAGCAATTAATGGTCTTTCTTACAATAAAAACCTTGCC
AATGGCAGTTATGATTTAGTTAACAGAGACTTTTGCCAAGGAAATCAGCTGAATTACTTCAAGCAGGAAA
TACCTGTACAACCAACTACCTCATATCCCATTCAGAATTTGTACAATTATGAGAACCAGCCCAAGCCCAG
CAATGAATGTCCTCTACTGAGTAATACGTACCTTGATGGGAACGCTAACACATCTACCTCAGATGGAAGC
CCCGCGGTGTCCACGATGCCTGCCATGATGAATGCTGTTAAAGCACTCAAGGACAGGATGGACTCTGAGC
AGAGCCCTTCTGTTGGGTACTCCTCAAGGACTCTTGGCCCCAATCCGGGACTGATTCTCCAGGCTTTGAC
ACTGTCAAATGCCAGTGATGGGTTTAACCTGGAGCGGCTTGAGATGCTTGGCGACTCCTTTTTAAAGCAT
GCTATCACCACATATCTGTTTTGCACGTACCCTGATGCTCATGAAGGCCGCCTTTCATATATGAGAAGCA
AAAAGGTCAGCAACTGTAACCTGTATCGCCTTGGCAAGAAGAAGGGACTGCCCAGCCGCATGGTGGTGTC
GATATTCGATCCTCCTGTGAATTGGCTTCCTCCTGGTTATGTGGTAAACCAAGACAAAAGTAACTCAGAG
AAGTGGGAAAAGGATGAAATGACAAAAGACTGCTTGCTGGCTAATGGCAAACTGGGTGAGGCCTGTGAGG
AGGAGGAGGACCTGACGTGGAGGGCCCCCAAGGAGGAGGCCGAGGATGAGGACGACTTCCTGGAGTATGA
CCAGGAGCATATCCAGTTTATAGACAGCATGCTCATGGGCTCGGGCGCCTTCGTGAGGAAAATCTCTCTG
TCGCCCTTCTCAGCCTCCGACTCTGCATACGAATGGAAGATGCCCAAGAAGGCCTCCTTGGGCAGTATGC
CGTTTGCCTCGGGCCTTGAGGATTTTGATTACAGCTCTTGGGATGCGATGTGCTATCTGGATCCTAGCAA
AGCCGTTGAAGAGGATGACTTTGTGGTAGGTTTCTGGAATCCATCAGAAGAGAACTGTGGCGTCGACACA
GGGAAGCAGTCCATTTCTTACGACTTGCACACGGAGCAGTGCATTGCTGACAAGAGCATAGCGGACTGTG
TGGAGGCCCTGCTGGGCTGCTACTTAACCAGCTGCGGCGAGAGGGCTGCTCAGCTCTTCCTCTGTTCGCT
GGGGCTGAAGGTGCTCCCAGTAATCAAAAGGACCAGCCGGGAGAAGGCCTTGGACCCTGCTCAGGAGAAC
GGAAGCAGCCAACAAAAGAGCCTTTCAGGGAGCTGTGCCTCTCCAGTTGGCCCACGCTCCTCTGCAGGGA
AAGACTTGGAGTACGGCTGCCTGAAGATCCCACCGAGGTGCATGTTTGACCATCCAGACGCAGAGAAAAC
CCTCAACCACCTGATATCTGGGTTTGAAACTTTTGAGAAGAAAATTAACTATAGATTCAAGAATAAGGCT
TATCTTCTGCAGGCTTTTACACACGCCTCCTACCACTACAACACTATCACTGATTGTTACCAGCGCTTAG
AATTCCTGGGAGATGCGATTTTGGACTACCTCATAACCAAGCACCTTTATGAAGACCCACGGCAGCATTC
TCCAGGGGTCTTGACTGACTTGCGCTCTGCCCTTGTCAATAACACCATCTTTGCATCATTGGCTGTGAAG
TATGACTACCACAAGTACTTTAAAGCTGTCTCTCCTGAGCTCTTTCATGTTATTGATGACTTTGTGAAGT
TTCAGCTTGAGAAGAACGAAATGCAAGGAATGGACTCTGAGCTTAGGAGATCCGAGGAGGATGAGGAGAA
AGAAGAGGATATCGAAGTCCCCAAGGCCATGGGGGACATTTTTGAGTCTCTTGCTGGTGCCATTTATATG
GACAGTGGGATGTCTCTGGAGGTGGTCTGGCAGGTGTACTATCCGATGATGCAGCCTCTAATAGAAAAGT
TTTCTGCAAATGTGCCTCGTTCTCCAGTGAGAGAATTGCTCGAGATGGAACCAGAAACTGCCAAGTTTAG
CCCAGCGGAGAGAACTTATGATGGAAAGGTCAGAGTCACCGTGGAAGTGGTGGGAAAGGGGAAATTTAAA
GGTGTTGGCCGGAGCTACAGGATCGCCAAGTCTGCTGCAGCACGAAGGGCCCTCCGCAGCCTCAAAGCTA
ACCAGCCTCAGGTTCCTAACAGCTCGCTAGAGGGCCCGCGGTTCGAACAAAAACTCATCTCAGAAGAGGA
TCTGAATATGCATACCGGTCATCATCACCATCACCATTGAGTTTAAACCCGCTGATCAGCCTCGACTGTG
CCTTCTAGTTGCCAGCCATCTGTTGTTTGCCCCTCCCCCGTGCCTTCCTTGACCCTGGAAGGTGCCACTC
CCACTGTCCTTTCCTAATAAAATGAGGAAATTGCATCGCATTGTCTGAGTAGGTGTCATTCTATTCTGGG
GGGTGGGGTGGGGCAGGACAGCAAGGGGGAGGATTGGGAAGACAATAGCAGGCATGCTGGGGATGCGGTG
GGCTCTATGGCTTCTGAGGCGGAAAGAACCCGGTAGGCGCCAACCGGCTCCGTTCTTTGGTGGCCCCTTC
GCGCCACCTTCTACTCCTCCCCTAGTCAGGAAGTTCCCCCCCGCCCCGCAGCTCGCGTCGTGCAGGACGT
GACAAATGGAAGTAGCACGTCTCACTAGTCTCGTGCAGATGGACAGCACCGCTGAGCAATGGAAGCGGGT
AGGCCTTTGGGGCAGCGGCCAATAGCAGCTTTGCTCCTTCGCTTTCTGGGCTCAGAGGCTGGGAAGGGGT
GGGTCCGGGGGCGGGCTCAGGGGCGGGCTCAGGGGCGGGGCGGGCGCCCGAAGGTCCTCCGGAGGCCCGG
CATTCTGCACGCTTCAAAAGCGCACGTCTGCCGCGCTGTTCTCCTCTTCCTCATCTCCGGGCCTTTCGAC
CTGCAGCCCAAGCTAGCATCGGCATAGTATATCGGCATAGTATAATACGACAAGGTGAGGAACTAAACCA
TGGCCAAGCCTTTGTCTCAAGAAGAATCCACCCTCATTGAAAGAGCAACGGCTACAATCAACAGCATCCC
CATCTCTGAAGACTACAGCGTCGCCAGCGCAGCTCTCTCTAGCGACGGCCGCATCTTCACTGGTGTCAAT
GTATATCATTTTACTGGGGGACCTTGTGCAGAACTCGTGGTGCTGGGCACTGCTGCTGCTGCGGCAGCTG
GCAACCTGACTTGTATCGTCGCGATCGGAAATGAGAACAGGGGCATCTTGAGCCCCTGCGGACGGTGCCG
ACAGGTGCTTCTCGATCTGCATCCTGGGATCAAAGCCATAGTGAAGGACAGTGATGGACAGCCGACGGCA
GTTGGGATTCGTGAATTGCTGCCCTCTGGTTATGTGTGGGAGGGCTAAGCACTTCGTGGCCGAGGAGCAG
GACTGACACGTGCTACGAGATTTCGATTCCACCGCCGCCTTCTATGAAAGGTTGGGCTTCGGAATCGTTT
TCCGGGACGCCGGCTGGATGATCCTCCAGCGCGGGGATCTCATGCTGGAGTTCTTCGCCCACCCCAACTT
GTTTATTGCAGCTTATAATGGTTACAAATAAAGCAATAGCATCACAAATTTCACAAATAAAGCATTTTTT
TCACTGCATTCTAGTTGTGGTTTGTCCAAACTCATCAATGTATCTTATCATGTCTGTATGCATGGTGGTA
ATACGGTTATCCACAGAATCAGGGGATAACGCAGGAAAGAACATGTGAGCAAAAGGCCAGCAAAAGGCCA
GGAACCGTAAAAAGGCCGCGTTGCTGGCGTTTTTCCATAGGCTCCGCCCCCCTGACGAGCATCACAAAAA
TCGACGCTCAAGTCAGAGGTGGCGAAACCCGACAGGACTATAAAGATACCAGGCGTTTCCCCCTGGAAGC
TCCCTCGTGCGCTCTCCTGTTCCGACCCTGCCGCTTACCGGATACCTGTCCGCCTTTCTCCCTTCGGGAA
GCGTGGCGCTTTCTCATAGCTCACGCTGTAGGTATCTCAGTTCGGTGTAGGTCGTTCGCTCCAAGCTGGG
CTGTGTGCACGAACCCCCCGTTCAGCCCGACCGCTGCGCCTTATCCGGTAACTATCGTCTTGAGTCCAAC
CCGGTAAGACACGACTTATCGCCACTGGCAGCAGCCACTGGTAACAGGATTAGCAGAGCGAGGTATGTAG
GCGGTGCTACAGAGTTCTTGAAGTGGTGGCCTAACTACGGCTACACTAGAAGAACAGTATTTGGTATCTG
CGCTCTGCTGAAGCCAGTTACCTTCGGAAAAAGAGTTGGTAGCTCTTGATCCGGCAAACAAACCACCGCT
GGTAGCGGTGGTTTTTTTGTTTGCAAGCAGCAGATTACGCGCAGAAAAAAAGGATCTCAAGAAGATCCTT
TGATCTTTTCTACGGGGTCTGACGCTCAGTGGAACGAAAACTCACGTTAAGGGATTTTGGTCATGAGATT
ATCAAAAAGGATCTTCACCTAGATCCTTTTAAATTAAAAATGAAGTTTTAAATCAATCTAAAGTATATAT
GAGTAACCTGAGGCTGACAGTTACCAATGCTTAATCAGTGAGGCACCTATCTCAGCGATCTGTCTATTTC
GTTCATCCATAGTTGCCTGACTCCCCGTCGTGTAGATAACTACGATACGGGAGGGCTTACCATCTGGCCC
CAGTGCTGCAATGATACCGCGAGACCCACGCTCACCGGCTCCAGATTTATCAGCAATAAACCAGCCAGCC
GGAAGGGCCGAGCGCAGAAGTGGTCCTGCAACTTTATCCGCCTCCATCCAGTCTATTAATTGTTGCCGGG
AAGCTAGAGTAAGTAGTTCGCCAGTTAATAGTTTGCGCAACGTTGTTGCCATTGCTACAGGCATCGTGGT
GTCACGCTCGTCGTTTGGTATGGCTTCATTCAGCTCCGGTTCCCAACGATCAAGGCGAGTTACATGATCC
CCCATGTTGTGCAAAAAAGCGGTTAGCTCCTTCGGTCCTCCGATCGTTGTCAGAAGTAAGTTGGCCGCAG
TGTTATCACTCATGGTTATGGCAGCACTGCATAATTCTCTTACTGTCATGCCATCCGTAAGATGCTTTTC
TGTGACTGGTGAGTACTCAACCAAGTCATTCTGAGAATAGTGTATGCGGCGACCGAGTTGCTCTTGCCCG
GCGTCAATACGGGATAATACCGCGCCACATAGCAGAACTTTAAAAGTGCTCATCATTGGAAAACGTTCTT
CGGGGCGAAAACTCTCAAGGATCTTACCGCTGTTGAGATCCAGTTCGATGTAACCCACTCGTGCACCCAA
CTGATCTTCAGCATCTTTTACTTTCACCAGCGTTTCAGGGTGAGCAAAAACAGGAAGGCAAAATGCCGCA
AAAAAGGGAATAAGGGCGACACGGAAATGTTGAATACTCATCCTCAGGACTCTCCCTTTTTCAATATTAT
TGAAGCATTTATCAGGGTTATTGTCTCATGAGCGGATACATATTTGAATGTATTTAGAAAAATAAACAAA
TAGGGGTTCCGCGCACATTTCCCCGAAAAGTGCCACCTG
[124 nt withheld, positions 9770-9893]
C
[91 nt withheld, positions 9895-9985]
A
[49 nt withheld, positions 9987-10035]
CCTTTGACGTTGGAGTCCACGTTCTTT
[37 nt withheld, positions 10063-10099]
ACCCTATCTCGGTCTATTCTTTTGATTTATAAGGGATTTTGCCGATTTCGGCCTATTGGTTAAAAAATGA
GCTGAT
