Features (pLannotate 1.2.2; 13 found; start..end, strand, type, name):
     48..636     -  rep_origin     ori: high-copy-number ColE1/pMB1/pBR322/pUC origin of replication
    807..1667    -  CDS            AmpR: β-lactamase; bla; confers resistance to ampicillin, carbenicillin, and related antibiotics
   1668..1772    -  promoter       AmpR promoter: bla
   1867..1902    +  CDS            rop (fragment): Rop protein, which maintains plasmids at low copy number; rop
   2004..2103    +  misc_feature   bom (fragment): basis of mobility region from pBR322
   2109..2266    -  CDS            lacZα (fragment): LacZα fragment of β-galactosidase; lacZ fragment
   2263..2295    +  misc_feature   MCS (fragment): pUC18/19 multiple cloning site
   5119..5826    -  CDS            mTFP1: mTFP1 is a basic (constitutively fluorescent) cyan fluorescent protein published in 2006, derived from Clavularia sp.. It has low acid sensitivity.
   5893..6483    -  CDS            pac: PUAC_STRAD - Protein predicted: Swiss-Prot protein existence level 4. Detoxification of puromycin. From Streptomyces alboniger.
   7630..7646    -  protein_bind   lac operator: The lac repressor binds to the lac operator to inhibit transcription in E. coli. This inhibition can be relieved by adding lactose or isopropyl-β-D-thiogalactopyranoside (IPTG). lac repressor encoded by lacI
   7654..7684    -  promoter       lac promoter: promoter for the E. coli lac operon
   7699..7720    -  protein_bind   CAP binding site: CAP binding activates transcription in the presence of cAMP. E. coli catabolite activator protein
   7733..7825    -  CDS            lacI (fragment): lac repressor; lacI; The lac repressor binds to the lac operator to inhibit transcription in E. coli. This inhibition can be relieved by adding lactose or isopropyl-β-D-thiogalactopyranoside (IPTG).
>Addgene plasmid #120541 | pEF1-MH.Bl-mDcrOO Sequencing Result | analyzer sequence | sequence record 234016
GGCCAGCAAAAGGCCAGGAACCGTAAAAAGGCCGCGTTGCTGGCGTTTTTCCATAGGCTCCGCCCCCCTG
ACGAGCATCACAAAAATCGACGCTCAAGTCAGAGGTGGCGAAACCCGACAGGACTATAAAGATACCAGGC
GTTTCCCCCTGGAAGCTCCCTCGTGCGCTCTCCTGTTCCGACCCTGCCGCTTACCGGATACCTGTCCGCC
TTTCTCCCTTCGGGAAGCGTGGCGCTTTCTCATAGCTCACGCTGTAGGTATCTCAGTTCGGTGTAGGTCG
TTCGCTCCAAGCTGGGCTGTGTGCACGAACCCCCCGTTCAGCCCGACCGCTGCGCCTTATCCGGTAACTA
TCGTCTTGAGTCCAACCCGGTAAGACACGACTTATCGCCACTGGCAGCAGCCACTGGTAACAGGATTAGC
AGAGCGAGGTATGTAGGCGGTGCTACAGAGTTCTTGAAGTGGTGGCCTAACTACGGCTACACTAGAAGAA
CAGTATTTGGTATCTGCGCTCTGCTGAAGCCAGTTACCTTCGGAAAAAGAGTTGGTAGCTCTTGATCCGG
CAAACAAACCACCGCTGGTAGCGGTGGTTTTTTTGTTTGCAAGCAGCAGATTACGCGCAGAAAAAAAGGA
TCTCAAGAAGATCCTTTGATCTTTTCTACGGGGTCTGACGCTCAGTGGAACGAAAACTCACGTTAAGGGA
TTTTGGTCATGAGATTATCAAAAAGGATCTTCACCTAGATCCTTTTAAATTAAAAATGAAGTTTTAAATC
AATCTAAAGTATATATGAGTAAACTTGGTCTGACAGTTACCAATGCTTAATCAGTGAGGCACCTATCTCA
GCGATCTGTCTATTTCGTTCATCCATAGTTGCCTGACTCCCCGTCGTGTAGATAACTACGATACGGGAGG
GCTTACCATCTGGCCCCAGTGCTGCAATGATACCGCGAGACCCACGCTCACCGGCTCCAGATTTATCAGC
AATAAACCAGCCAGCCGGAAGGGCCGAGCGCAGAAGTGGTCCTGCAACTTTATCCGCCTCCATCCAGTCT
ATTAATTGTTGCCGGGAAGCTAGAGTAAGTAGTTCGCCAGTTAATAGTTTGCGCAACGTTGTTGCCATTG
CTACAGGCATCGTGGTGTCACGCTCGTCGTTTGGTATGGCTTCATTCAGCTCCGGTTCCCAACGATCAAG
GCGAGTTACATGATCCCCCATGTTGTGCAAAAAAGCGGTTAGCTCCTTCGGTCCTCCGATCGTTGTCAGA
AGTAAGTTGGCCGCAGTGTTATCACTCATGGTTATGGCAGCACTGCATAATTCTCTTACTGTCATGCCAT
CCGTAAGATGCTTTTCTGTGACTGGTGAGTACTCAACCAAGTCATTCTGAGAATAGTGTATGCGGCGACC
GAGTTGCTCTTGCCCGGCGTCAATACGGGATAATACCGCGCCACATAGCAGAACTTTAAAAGTGCTCATC
ATTGGAAAACGTTCTTCGGGGCGAAAACTCTCAAGGATCTTACCGCTGTTGAGATCCAGTTCGATGTAAC
CCACTCGTGCACCCAACTGATCTTCAGCATCTTTTACTTTCACCAGCGTTTCTGGGTGAGCAAAAACAGG
AAGGCAAAATGCCGCAAAAAAGGGAATAAGGGCGACACGGAAATGTTGAATACTCATACTCTTCCTTTTT
CAATATTATTGAAGCATTTATCAGGGTTATTGTCTCATGAGCGGATACATATTTGAATGTATTTAGAAAA
ATAAACAAATAGGGGTTCCGCGCACATTTCCCCGAAAAGTGCCACCTGACGTCTAAGAAACCATTATTAT
CATGACATTAACCTATAAAAATAGGCGTATCACGAGGCCCTTTCGTCTCGCGCGTTTCGGTGATGACGGT
GAAAACCTCTGACACATGCAGCTCCCGGAGACGGTCACAGCTTGTCTGTAAGCGGATGCCGGGAGCAGAC
AAGCCCGTCAGGGCGCGTCAGCGGGTGTTGGCGGGTGTCGGGGCTGGCTTAACTATGCGGCATCAGAGCA
GATTGTACTGAGAGTGCACCATATGCGGTGTGAAATACCGCACAGATGCGTAAGGAGAAAATACCGCATC
AGGCGCCATTCGCCATTCAGGCTGCGCAACTGTTGGGAAGGGCGATCGGTGCGGGCCTCTTCGCTATTAC
GCCAGCTGGCGAAAGGGGGATGTGCTGCAAGGCGATTAAGTTGGGTAACGCCAGGGTTTTCCCAGTCACG
ACGTTGTAAAACGACGGCCAGTGAATTCGAGCTCGGTACCCGGGGATCCTCTAGACGGGCACCGCTCATT
GATCGTCACAGTTATACATTGGGGGGAAGGATAGTTACACTGGCATAGTGGGTTTATTGCGGGGCCCAAG
GGCTCGGCATGACGTGCACAAGAAGCAGAATCAACTCACAACAAGCGCACGTGGCACGCGTCGACACGAG
GACAACAGCAAAAGAGGCAACAAGGTGGCAATGACCAACGAGGCGCTTAGTTCACTTGGGTGACCTTGAT
CCAGCTCTCACTGTCTGCCAAAGTGTCAGTGGGCTCACCGAGGTATGCAAGCCCATGACAGACCGTCTTC
GTGTCTGTGACATACACGTAGAACCCGGTGCAGGCGGAGTCCTGGCTGCATGCCACCCTGCACTCTGTGC
GCGCCGCGGAAAACCCTTTGCTCGTCAGGCTGAACACGTCGCGGGTGAACAGGTGATTGCTCGGGTCGTA
GGCGGTGTTGTATCGCTGATATGGCCCTGTATGTGTGCCGTGATACCCGGAGTACTGCAGCGAGTAGCTG
GTGGTCGTGTCCACGGTGATGGTGTTACCCGTGAGCGAGCCTGTGCCGTCGTAGTAGGTGAACTCCACGC
CCAGCTCGCCCGGCTGCAGCTGCACGCCCTGATCCTCGGTTGCAGGGCCAGCGACGGTTGCCCCGGCCCC
GTCCTCAATCACGAAGCTGGACGATGTTGGGACGCTGGACAACTGGAACAGGTACCGGCCGCCCTGGCTC
ACAGTAATGGCGGGTGCAGCCTGTGCAGCCTGGCCGTCTGCGGCAAGGTTGAACGCCGCGCCATCGCTAG
TGACAGTGATGGTCTGGAGGATGGGGTCGACGTAACTTGGGCCGGCTTCGCACACGCGATCAGAGGTCGC
AGTGGGAGCGCTCATTTCGACCTGGTCAGCCTCACACGCGGTGATGTACTCGCACACATTCGGGGCAAGC
TCAAACTCGCCCACGTTGCAGTTGGTGGTGACGTTGTCCGATGTGACGCGGCGATCGCGGATCAGGAGGC
TCTCCGCCTCACCAAATCCTGCAAGCTGTGCACCTGGCGTTGCTGCTTCTGCTCCTGCTGTTGGCTGCTG
CCGTTGTTGCTGCGTAGCGGCCACGGTGCCGGTGCCGATGCGAGCGACTGCCTCTTCGAGCTGAGCGGCA
ATGTGATAGGTGGCAGCAAAGTAGCGCACCTCAAACGCACCCAGCCCCGTCGGCTCGGCGGAGGTGGCGC
CGCTGCTGGCCAAGGGAAGCTCTCCGCTGATGACGTCGTTGCACGGCAACACGGCGCCGTTCACGTCCAG
GCCCGCGACAGGGAGCACGCGGGCGTTGACACCGCGCAGGCTCTTCATGTAGCGGAAATTCTCGCCAAGC
GGCAGCTGCGCGTGCTTGAGCTGGTTGTGGTGGACAAAGAGGGGCCTGCCCTGAAGGTCGTGCTGCAGCA
TGGTGTGGCTGCAGAAGCCAAGGTCCGTGTCAGAGTGGCGCTCCTTGACGGTGCCGACGGCGCTGGGCAT
CCACGAGTTCATGACAAAAGGGACACCTGCTGCCAGCCATGCGAAGCGGAAGGTATCCTTGTCGCCGTTG
ATGAGCCCCATGTAGAAGGCGCTGTTGAAGTGGACGCACAGGTTGAGGCCGCGCCACGCCGCCCGCTTGT
TGATGAGCAGCTGCCCGCTCTCCTGCTCCCACATGGCCTTGGGCTCCATGCCCAGGATGGCCCAGATGGG
GTTGTCGAAGCTCGTCTTCCAGTAGTCTGGCCAGAACACGGTGCCCGTGTCCTGGAACCCCTGCTCCGAG
AAGAGGTAGGTCGGGTCCATGAGGGGCGTGTTGTCAGAGTCGATGAGGAGCACCTCCTGCAGGTCAGAGT
ACAGCAGCGCTAGCGGTTTGAGCTGGAAGAGGCGCATGCCGACGTTGCTTTCAATGGGCTTCAGCAGCTC
TGGTGGAACAACGGCGGTGAAGTCACGCGGCTCAACGTCGTACGCAGCCAGCACCTCCCGCTGAGCAGCG
TCAACCTCCTCCGGGCCCAGGTGCCAGATTTGGATGCGCAGCGTACATCCAAGGTCGCGCAGCATCTTGA
CGGAGACCAGGGCAGAGGCGAGGTACCTGCCGCCGGCAACGATGATGATACCGCGGCCACGGTACTTGCC
TTCAGGGTAAGTAGGCACGTTCTCAAGGTACTGCTTCCACTCTGCTCTCCTGTCATCGACAACAGCGCGT
GCAGCGTCCCAGTTGGCACTGCTCCAGCTGCTAAAGTGCTCGTCCTCATAAAACGCCACGCCAGCTTCGC
AAGAAGCTGCTGCGGAGAGGACGAAGGTGCCTTTGCACTCTGGGTTCACGAGGAAGAGCTCACGAGCAAC
AGAGACAGCACACGCTTGTTGCTGCAAGCAAAGGTCCTGCACAATGTCGCTGACGTCGTGGGCAGTGCAC
CCTGGAGCGTTGAACTTGGCCTTGACGTTGCTGATGTACATTCCTTTGGGACAGGACATGCGAGCGACGC
TGCCTTCCACAGCTCGCACAGCCCGCGTGTCTTTGAATCCAGATGTCCACATCAGAGCTTGATGACACGA
TGCGTCCTCGCCAAAGAGAAAGCATTCCCCTGTTTTGTCGTTGAGGGAAAAGGAAGTGCACTGCTTATCC
TTCTCACACAACCTCTGGCATTGGTCGAGGGCATCGCGCGACAGCGAGTGCAGTGCCATGTGATGGTCGC
ATCTCGTGTCGTTTCGTACAATGAACTCTGATCTTGTTGGTGCTTGTGCGGAAACCGAGACTGCGATCAG
CGAGCATGCCACCAGAATCATCGGCGCTAGCACGTCCAGGCCCACCACGCGCGCCATGGAGCCACCGCTA
CCGCCAGCCTTGTACAGCTCGTCCATGCCGTCGGTGGAGTTGCGGGCGACGGCGGACTCGTAGACGGTGA
CCTTGTTGTAGTCCTTGTTGTGGTTGAGGATCTCGATGCGGTGGTCGACGAAGTGGTAGTCGGGGAGCTT
GACGGCCTTCTTGGCGCGGTAGATGGTCTTGAAGTCGACGCGGTGGTGGCCGCCGCCCTCGAGGAGGAGC
TTGTGCTTCACGTCGCCCTTGAGGACGCCGTCGCGGACGTACATGCGCTCGGTGGAGGCGTCCCAGCCGG
TGGTCTTCTTCTGCATGACGGGGCCGTTGGGGGGGAAGTTCTCGCCCTTGAGGTGGATCTCGTAGATGAA
GGAGTCCTCCTCCATAGAGATGTCGGACTTGACCTTGACGATGCCCTTGTCCTCGAAGGTCATGGTGCGC
TCCCAGGAGTAGCCCTCGGGGAAGGACTGCTTGAAGTAGTTGGGGATGTCGTCGGGGTACTTGGTGAAGG
CGCGGTTGCCGTAGGCGAAGGCGGTGGTGAGGATGTCGTAGGAGAAGGGGAGGGGGGCGCCCTCCTTGAC
CTCGAGGTTGATGGTGTTGGTGCCGTCGTAGGGCTTGCCCTCGCCCTCGCCCTCGATGACGAAGGCGTGG
CCGTTGACGTTGCCCTCCATCTTGAGCTTGATCTTCATGTCGGGCTTGATGACGCCCATCGTGGTCTCCT
CGCCCTTGGAGACCATGGGTCCGGGGTTCTCTTCAACGTCGCCAGCCTGCTTGAGCAGAGAAAAGTTGGT
GGCACCGCTGCCACCGGGCTTGCGGGTCATGCACCAGGTACGAGGACCCTCGGGGACCTCCACGTCGGCG
GTGACGGTGAAGCCGAGACGCTCGTAGAAGGGGAGGTTGCGAGGAGCGGAGGTCTCGAGGAAAGCAGGGA
CACCAGCACGCTCAGCGGCCTCGACGCCAGGGAGGACGACGGCAGAGCCGAGACCCTTGCCCTGGTGGTC
AGGAGAGACGCCGACGGTGGCGAGGAACCAGGCGGGCTCCTTGGGGCGGTGGGGGGCGAGGAGGCCCTCC
ATCTGCTGCTGAGCGGCGAGACGGGAGCCAGACAGCTCAGCCATGCGGGGGCCGATCTCAGCGAAGACAG
CACCGGCCTCGACAGACTCAGGGGTGGTCCAGACAGCGACAGCAGCACCGTCGTCGGCGACCCAGACCTT
CCCGATGTCGAGGCCGACGCGGGTGAGGAACAGCTCCTGCAGCTCGGTGACACGCTCGATGTGGCGGTCA
GGGTCGACGGTGTGACGGGTAGCAGGGTAGTCAGCGAAGGCAGCGGCGAGGGTACGGACAGCACGGGGCA
CGTCGTCACGGGTAGCGAGGCGGACGGTAGGCTTGTACTCCGTACCAGACATGTTGCTGGTTGTTGATGG
TGTTGACGGTAAACGGGGTCAAAGAAGAAGACGACGCGAAAAGACTGCTCACGTGGCACGAGGAAAAAGA
GCAGAGAAATAAATGGTGTTGGTGGACGGAGAAGGGGAGGAAGGAAGGAAGGCAGGAAGGAAGTCAGGAG
GGGAAGAAAAAAAGGCAAGGAAAGCGACGAGAAGGGAAAGGCATTTGTGAGCGGACAATGTGAACGTTTC
ACGTGCGTGTGTATTGTGTGTGCGTGCGTGCGTGTGTGCTTGAGCGCTGGCTTGTATTGGTGATGGCTTG
TATTGGTTATGTTGGTGGTGTGAAACATAACACACGACCATGCGTGCGAGCAATGCTTTTGTGCGGGTGC
GGTGGTGGCTGTCTTTTATCTCGTCGTCATTGCTCGCCCTTCCCTTCCCTTCACCTCTTTCCTAGTCTCC
TCTCCTCTCCCTCATCCTTGTCGCTCTTCGCGTGGCTCGCCTTGCACCAACCACCAACCACCAACCATAC
AACCACCACCACCTCTCATCATCCATAGAAGCTCACTCATATCCGTCGACGAAACCAACCTCTTGAGCTG
CAGACTGACTCAATGAAAAAGGCAGATGCACATGCGCCAATGCCGCAAACCCCTCTCCTTGTTTCTCGCA
GCCACTCTGCGTGTAACAGGCTGAGTGAGCAGAAGCAAGAACGAAGCCACACGCGGCCACGCCACGCACA
CAGGCCAGACACAAGCCCAGCAAGCACTTTTTTTTTCATGGGGATTGTGCGGGAGTTTGTGTTGTCGACA
GCGAGCACGTGGTCGCATCTTTCGCAACATTCGCGTTTCTGGGCCAGAAACGGGTCCAGAAACGGGTCGT
GTGGTACGGGCCCAAGTTGTGTCGGCAGGAAATTTGGTGCAAATCACACACAAATCAGCGTGCGCCCATG
ACAAAGAGGCGCGCAAGCAATGCACGCGAACCTTCCTCGCCATTTGTGCTGACTCGACACGTTGGTATCT
GTTGCAAATTGTACAGAAGTCACTGTTGCAATTGGCAAAAGTTGGGTGGGAGACAGAGAACGACGACGAC
AAACGACAACAAGACTGCAGTCGTTACAAGCTTGGCGTAATCATGGTCATAGCTGTTTCCTGTGTGAAAT
TGTTATCCGCTCACAATTCCACACAACATACGAGCCGGAAGCATAAAGTGTAAAGCCTGGGGTGCCTAAT
GAGTGAGCTAACTCACATTAATTGCGTTGCGCTCACTGCCCGCTTTCCAGTCGGGAAACCTGTCGTGCCA
GCTGCATTAATGAATCGGCCAACGCGCGGGGAGAGGCGGTTTGCGTATTGGGCGCTCTTCCGCTTCCTCG
CTCACTGACTCGCTGCGCTCGGTCGTTCGGCTGCGGCGAGCGGTATCAGCTCACTCAAAGGCGGTAATAC
GGTTATCCACAGAATCAGGGGATAACGCAGGAAAGAAGATGTGAGCAAAA
